>Addgene plasmid #197067 | pAAVS1_EF1a-MitoTrap-mCherry-IRES-Puro | addgene full sequence | sequence record 402598 | Addgene NGS Result
ACATAGCAGAACTTTAAAAGTGCTCATCATTGGAAAACGTTCTTCGGGGCGAAAACTCTCAAGGATCTTA
CCGCTGTTGAGATCCAGTTCGATGTAACCCACTCGTGCACCCAACTGATCTTCAGCATCTTTTACTTTCA
CCAGCGTTTCTGGGTGAGCAAAAACAGGAAGGCAAAATGCCGCAAAAAAGGGAATAAGGGCGACACGGAA
ATGTTGAATACTCATACTCTTCCTTTTTCAATATTATTGAAGCATTTATCAGGGTTATTGTCTCATGAGC
GGATACATATTTGAATGTATTTAGAAAAATAAACAAATAGGGGTTCCGCGCACATTTCCCCGAAAAGTGC
CACCTG
[124 nt withheld, positions 357-480]
C
[91 nt withheld, positions 482-572]
A
[49 nt withheld, positions 574-622]
CCTTTGACGTTGGAGTCCACGTTCTTT
[37 nt withheld, positions 650-686]
ACCCTATCTCGGTCTATTCTTTTGATTTATAAGGGATTTTGCCGATTTCGGCCTATTGGTTAAAAAATGA
GCTGATTTAACAAAAATTTAACGCGAATTTTAACAAAATATTAACGCTTACAATTTGCCATTCGCCATTC
AGGCTGCGCAACTGTTGGGAAGGGCGATCGGTGCGGGCCTCTTCGCTATTACGCCAGCCCAAGCTACCAT
GATAAGTAAGTAATATTAAGGTACGGGAGGTACTTGGAGCGGCCGTCGACCTACTCTCTTCCGCATTGGA
GTCGCTTTAACTGGCCCTGGCTTTGGCAGCCTGTGCTGACCCATGCAGTCCTCCTTACCATCCCTCCCTC
GACTTCCCCTCTTCCGATGTTGAGCCCCTCCAGCCGGTCCTGGACTTTGTCTCCTTCCCTGCCCTGCCCT
CTCCTGAACCTGAGCCAGCTCCCATAGCTCAGTCTGGTCTATCTGCCTGGCCCTGGCCATTGTCACTTTG
CGCTGCCCTCCTCTCGCCCCCGAGTGCCCTTGCTGTGCCGCCGGAACTCTGCCCTCTAACGCTGCCGTCT
CTCTCCTGAGTCCGGACCACTTTGAGCTCTACTGGCTTCTGCGCCGCCTCTGGCCCACTGTTTCCCCTTC
CCAGGCAGGTCCTGCTTTCTCTGACCTGCATTCTCTCCCCTGGGCCTGTGCCGCTTTCTGTCTGCAGCTT
GTGGCCTGGGTCACCTCTACGGCTGGCCCAGATCCTTCCCTGCCGCCTCCTTCAGGTTCCGTCTTCCTCC
ACTCCCTCTTCCCCTTGCTCTCTGCTGTGTTGCTGCCCAAGGATGCTCTTTCCGGAGCACTTCCTTCTCG
GCGCTGCACCACGTGATGTCCTCTGAGCGGATCCTCCCCGTGTCTGGGTCCTCTCCGGGCATCTCTCCTC
CCTCACCCAACCCCATGCCGTCTTCACTCGCTGGGTTCCCTTTTCCTTCTCCTTCTGGGGCCTGTGCCAT
CTCTCGTTTCTTAGGATGGCCTTCTCCGACGGATGTCTCCCTTGCGTCCCGCCTCCCCTTCTTGTAGGCC
TGCATCATCACCGTTTTTCTGGACAACCCCAAAGTACCCCGTCTCCCTGGCTTTAGCCACCTCTCCATCC
TCTTGCTTTCTTTGCCTGGACACCCCGTTCTCCTGTGGATTCGGGTCACCTCTCACTCCTTTCATTTGGG
CAGCTCCCCTACCCCCCTTACCTCTCTAGTCTGTGCTAGCTCTTCCAGCCCCCTGTCATGGCATCTTCCA
GGGGTCCGAGAGCTCAGCTAGTCTTCTTCCTCCAACCCGGGCCCCTATGTCCACTTCAGGACAGCATGTT
TGCTGCCTCCAGGGATCCTGTGTCCCCGAGCTGGGACCACCTTATATTCCCAGGGCCGGTTAATGTGGCT
CTGGTTCTGGGTACTTTTATCTGTCCCCTCCACCCCACAGTGGGGCGCATGCGTGGAATTATCACCTCGA
GAATAAAATATCTTTATTTTCATTACATCTGTGTGTTGGTTTTTTGTGTGAATCGATAGTACTAACATAC
GCTCTCCATCAAAACAAAACGAAACAAAACAAACTAGCAAAATAGGCTGTCCCCAGTGCAAGTGCAGGTG
CCAGAACATTTCTCTACTAGTCGTGAGGCTCCGGTGCCCGTCAGTGGGCAGAGCGCACATCGCCCACAGT
CCCCGAGAAGTTGGGGGGAGGGGTCGGCAATTGAACCGGTGCCTAGAGAAGGTGGCGCGGGGTAAACTGG
GAAAGTGATGTCGTGTACTGGCTCCGCCTTTTTCCCGAGGGTGGGAGAACCGTATATAAGTGCAGTAGTC
GCCGTGAACGTTCTTTTTCGCAACGGGTTTGCCGCCAGAACACAGGTAAGTGCCGTGTGTGGTTCCCGCG
GGCCTGGCCTCTTTACGGGTTATGGCCCTTGCGTGCCTTGAATTACTTCCACCTGGCTCCAGTACGTGAT
TCTTGATCCCGAGCTGGAGCCAGGGGCGGGCCTTGCGCTTTAGGAGCCCCTTCGCCTCGTGCTTGAGTTG
AGGCCTGGCCTGGGCGCTGGGGCCGCCGCGTGCGAATCTGGTGGCACCTTCGCGCCTGTCTCGCTGCTTT
CGATAAGTCTCTAGCCATTTAAAATTTTTGATGACCTGCTGCGACGCTTTTTTTCTGGCAAGATAGTCTT
GTAAATGCGGGCCAGGATCTGCACACTGGTATTTCGGTTTTTGGGGCCGCGGGCGGCGACGGGGCCCGTG
CGTCCCAGCGCACATGTTCGGCGAGGCGGGGCCTGCGAGCGCGGCCACCGAGAATCGGACGGGGGTAGTC
TCAAGCTGGCCGGCCTGCTCTGGTGCCTGGCCTCGCGCCGCCGTGTATCGCCCCGCCCTGGGCGGCAAGG
CTGGCCCGGTCGGCACCAGTTGCGTGAGCGGAAAGATGGCCGCTTCCCGGCCCTGCTCCAGGGGGCTCAA
AATGGAGGACGCGGCGCTCGGGAGAGCGGGCGGGTGAGTCACCCACACAAAGGAAAGGGGCCTTTCCGTC
CTCAGCCGTCGCTTCATGTGACTCCACGGAGTACCGGGCGCCGTCCAGGCACCTCGATTAGTTCTGGAGC
TTTTGGAGTACGTCGTCTTTAGGTTGGGGGGAGGGGTTTTATGCGATGGAGTTTCCCCACACTGAGTGGG
TGGAGACTGAAGTTAGGCCAGCTTGGCACTTGATGTAATTCTCCTTGGAATTTGCCCTTTTTGAGTTTGG
ATCTTGGTTCATTCTCAAGCCTCAGACAGTGGTTCAAAGTTTTTTTCTTCCATTTCAGGTGTCGTGAACA
CGGGCTGCAGAAGTTGGTCGTGAGGCACTGGGCAGGTAAGTATCAAGGTTACAAGACAGGTTTAAGGAGA
CCAATAGAAACTGGGCTTGTCGAGACAGAGAAGACTCTTGCGTTTCTGATAGGCACCTATTGGTCTTACT
GACATCCACTTTGCCTTTCTCTCCACAGGTGTCCACTCCCAGTTCAATTACAGCTCTTAAGGCTAGAGTA
CTTAATACGACTCACTATAGGCTAGCGCTACCGGACTCAGATCTACGCGTTTCGAAGTATACGAATTCGC
CACCATGAAGAGCTTCATTACAAGGAACAAGACAGCCATTTTGGCAACCGTTGCTGCTACAGGTACTGCC
ATCGGTGCCTACTATTATTACAACCAATTGCAACAGGATCCACCGGTCGCCACCATGGTGAGCAAGGGCG
AGGAGGATAACATGGCCATCATCAAGGAGTTCATGCGCTTCAAGGTGCACATGGAGGGCTCCGTGAACGG
CCACGAGTTCGAGATCGAGGGCGAGGGCGAGGGCCGCCCCTACGAGGGCACCCAGACCGCCAAGCTGAAG
GTGACCAAGGGTGGCCCCCTGCCCTTCGCCTGGGACATCCTGTCCCCTCAGTTCATGTACGGCTCCAAGG
CCTACGTGAAGCACCCCGCCGACATCCCCGACTACTTGAAGCTGTCCTTCCCCGAGGGCTTCAAGTGGGA
GCGCGTGATGAACTTCGAGGACGGCGGCGTGGTGACCGTGACCCAGGACTCCTCCCTGCAGGACGGCGAG
TTCATCTACAAGGTGAAGCTGCGCGGCACCAACTTCCCCTCCGACGGCCCCGTAATGCAGAAGAAGACCA
TGGGCTGGGAGGCCTCCTCCGAGCGGATGTACCCCGAGGACGGCGCCCTGAAGGGCGAGATCAAGCAGAG
GCTGAAGCTGAAGGACGGCGGCCACTACGACGCTGAGGTCAAGACCACCTACAAGGCCAAGAAGCCCGTG
CAGCTGCCCGGCGCCTACAACGTCAACATCAAGTTGGACATCACCTCCCACAACGAGGACTACACCATCG
TGGAACAGTACGAACGCGCCGAGGGCCGCCACTCCACCGGCGGCATGGACGAGCTGTACACTTACCCCTA
CGACGTGCCCGACTACGCAGGCTCCGCACGAGTGGCCATCCTCTGGCAT
[270 nt withheld, positions 4656-4925]
GCCGGCTGATAAGCGGCCGCTCTAGCCCAATTCCGCCCCCCCCCCTAACGTTACTGGCCGAAGCCGCTTG
GAATAAGGCCGGTGTGCGTTTGTCTATATGTTATTTTCCACCATATTGCCGTCTTTTGGCAATGTGAGGG
CCCGGAAACCTGGCCCTGTCTTCTTGACGAGCATTCCTAGGGGTCTTTCCCCTCTCGCCAAAGGAATGCA
AGGTCTGTTGAATGTCGTGAAGGAAGCAGTTCCTCTGGAAGCTTCTTGAAGACAAACAACGTCTGTAGCG
ACCCTTTGCAGGCAGCGGAACCCCCCACCTGGCGACAGGTGCCTCTGCGGCCAAAAGCCACGTGTATAAG
ATACACCTGCAAAGGCGGCACAACCCCAGTGCCACGTTGTGAGTTGGATAGTTGTGGAAAGAGTCAAATG
GCTCTCCTCAAGCGTATTCAACAAGGGGCTGAAGGATGCCCAGAAGGTACCCCATTGTATGGGATCTGAT
CTGGGGCCTCGGTGCACATGCTTTACATGTGTTTAGTCGAGGTTAAAAAAACGTCTAGGCCCCCCGAACC
ACGGGGACGTGGTTTTCCTTTGAAAAACACGATGATAATATGGGCACCGAGTACAAGCCCACGGTGCGCC
TCGCCACCCGCGACGACGTCCCCCGGGCCGTACGCACCCTCGCCGCCGCGTTCGCCGACTACCCCGCCAC
GCGCCACACCGTCGACCCGGACCGCCACATCGAGCGGGTCACCGAGCTGCAAGAACTCTTCCTCACGCGC
GTCGGGCTCGACATCGGCAAGGTGTGGGTCGCGGACGACGGCGCCGCGGTGGCGGTCTGGACCACGCCGG
AGAGCGTCGAAGCGGGGGCGGTGTTCGCCGAGATCGGCCCGCGCATGGCCGAGTTGAGCGGTTCCCGGCT
GGCCGCGCAGCAACAGATGGAAGGCCTCCTGGCGCCGCACCGGCCCAAGGAGCCCGCGTGGTTCCTGGCC
ACCGTCGGCGTCTCGCCCGACCACCAGGGCAAGGGTCTGGGCAGCGCCGTCGTGCTCCCCGGAGTGGAGG
CGGCCGAGCGCGCCGGGGTGCCCGCCTTCCTGGAGACCTCCGCGCCCCGCAACCTCCCCTTCTACGAGCG
GCTCGGCTTCACCGTCACCGCCGACGTCGAGGTGCCCGAAGGACCGCGCACCTGGTGCATGACCCGCAAG
CCCGGTGCCTGACGCCCGCCCCACGACCCGCAGCGCCCGACCGAAAGGAGCGCACGACCCCATGGCTCCG
ACCGAAGCCACCCGGGGCGGCCCCGCCGACCCCGCACCCGCCCCCGAGGCCCACCGACTCTAGCTAGAGG
ATCATAATCAGCCATACCACATTTGTAGAGGTTTTACTTGCTTTAAAAAACCTCCCACACCTCCCCCTGA
ACCTGAAACATAAAATGAATGCAATTGTTGTTGTTAACTTGTTTATTGCAGCTTATAATGGTTACAAATA
AAGCAATAGCATCACAAATTTCACAAATAAAGCATTTTTTTCACTGCATTCTAGTTGTGGTTTGTCCATG
CATCACTAGGGACAGGATTGGTGACAGAAAAGCCCCATCCTTAGGCCTCCTCCTTCCTAGTCTCCTGATA
TTGGGTCTAACCCCCACCTCCTGTTAGGCAGATTCCTTATCTGGTGACACACCCCCATTTCCTGGAGCCA
TCTCTCTCCTTGCCAGAACCTCTAAGGTTTGCTTACGATGGAGCCAGAGAGGATCCTGGGAGGGAGAGCT
TGGCAGGGGGTGGGAGGGAAGGGGGGGATGCGTGACCTGCCCGGTTCTCAGTGGCCACCCTGCGCTACCC
TCTCCCAGAACCTGAGCTGCTCTGACGCGGCTGTCTGGTGCGTTTCACTGATCCTGGTGCTGCAGCTTCC
TTACACTTCCCAAGAGGAGAAGCAGTTTGGAAAAACAAAATCAGAATAAGTTGGTCCTGAGTTCTAACTT
TGGCTCTTCACCTTTCTAGTCCCCAATTTATATTGTTCCTCCGTGCGTCAGTTTTACCTGTGAGATAAGG
CCAGTAGCCAGCCCCGTCCTGGCAGGGCTGTGGTGAGGAGGGGGGTGTCCGTGTGGAAAACTCCCTTTGT
GAGAATGGTGCGTCCTAGGTGTTCACCAGGTCGTGGCCGCCTCTACTCCCTTTCTCTTTCTCCATCCTTC
TTTCCTTAAAGAGTCCCCAGTGCTATCTGGGACATATTCCTCCGCCCAGAGCAGGGTCCCGCTTCCCTAA
GGCCCTGCTCTGGGCTTCTGGGTTTGAGTCCTTGGCAAGCCCAGGAGAGGCGCTCAGGCTTCCCTGTCCC
CCTTCCTCGTCCACCATCTCATGCCCCTGGCTCTCCTGCCCCTTCCCTACAGGGGTTCCTGGCTCTGCTC
TTCAGACTGAGCCCCGTTCCCCTGCATCCCCGTTCCCCTGCATCCCCCTTCCCCTGCATCCCCCAGAGGC
CCCAGGCCACCTACTTGGCCTGGACCCCACGAGAGGCCACCCCAGCCCTGTCTACCAGGCTGCCTTTTGG
GTGGATTCTCCTCCAACTGTGGGGTGACTGCTTGGCAAACTCACTCTTCGGGGTATCCCAGGAGGCCTGG
AGCATTGGGGTGGGCTGGGGTTCAGAGAGGAGGGATTCCCTTCTCAGGTTACGTGGCCAAGAAGCAGGGG
AGCTGGGTTTGGGTCAGGTCTGGGTGTGGGGTGACCAGCTTATGCTGTTTGCCCAGGACAGCCTAGTTTT
AGCGCTGAAACCCTCAGTCCTAGGAAAACAGGGATGGTTGGTCACTGTCTCTGGGCTCGACCGATGCCCT
TGAGAGCCTTCAACCCAGTCAGCTCCTTCCGGTGGGCGCGGGGCATGACTATCGTCGCCGCACTTATGAC
TGTCTTCTTTATCATGCAACTCGTAGGACAGGTGCCGGCAGCGCTCTTCCGCTTCCTCGCTCACTGACTC
GCTGCGCTCGGTCGTTCGGCTGCGGCGAGCGGTATCAGCTCACTCAAAGGCGGTAATACGGTTATCCACA
GAATCAGGGGATAACGCAGGAAAGAACATGTGAGCAAAAGGCCAGCAAAAGGCCAGGAACCGTAAAAAGG
CCGCGTTGCTGGCGTTTTTCCATAGGCTCCGCCCCCCTGACGAGCATCACAAAAATCGACGCTCAAGTCA
GAGGTGGCGAAACCCGACAGGACTATAAAGATACCAGGCGTTTCCCCCTGGAAGCTCCCTCGTGCGCTCT
CCTGTTCCGACCCTGCCGCTTACCGGATACCTGTCCGCCTTTCTCCCTTCGGGAAGCGTGGCGCTTTCTC
ATAGCTCACGCTGTAGGTATCTCAGTTCGGTGTAGGTCGTTCGCTCCAAGCTGGGCTGTGTGCACGAACC
CCCCGTTCAGCCCGACCGCTGCGCCTTATCCGGTAACTATCGTCTTGAGTCCAACCCGGTAAGACACGAC
TTATCGCCACTGGCAGCAGCCACTGGTAACAGGATTAGCAGAGCGAGGTATGTAGGCGGTGCTACAGAGT
TCTTGAAGTGGTGGCCTAACTACGGCTACACTAGAAGAACAGTATTTGGTATCTGCGCTCTGCTGAAGCC
AGTTACCTTCGGAAAAAGAGTTGGTAGCTCTTGATCCGGCAAACAAACCACCGCTGGTAGCGGTGGTTTT
TTTGTTTGCAAGCAGCAGATTACGCGCAGAAAAAAAGGATCTCAAGAAGATCCTTTGATCTTTTCTACGG
GGTCTGACGCTCAGTGGAACGAAAACTCACGTTAAGGGATTTTGGTCATGAGATTATCAAAAAGGATCTT
CACCTAGATCCTTTTAAATTAAAAATGAAGTTTTAAATCAATCTAAAGTATATATGAGTAAACTTGGTCT
GACAGTTACCAATGCTTAATCAGTGAGGCACCTATCTCAGCGATCTGTCTATTTCGTTCATCCATAGTTG
CCTGACTCCCCGTCGTGTAGATAACTACGATACGGGAGGGCTTACCATCTGGCCCCAGTGCTGCAATGAT
ACCGCGAGACCCACGCTCACCGGCTCCAGATTTATCAGCAATAAACCAGCCAGCCGGAAGGGCCGAGCGC
AGAAGTGGTCCTGCAACTTTATCCGACTCCATCCAGTCTATTAATTGTTGCCGGGAAGCTAGAGTAAGTA
GTTCGCCAGTTAATAGTTTGCGCAACGTTGTTGCCATTGCTACAGGCATCGTGGTGTCACGCTCGTCGTT
TGGTATGGCTTCATTCAGCTCCGGTTCCCAACGATCAAGGCGAGTTACATGATCCCCCATGTTGTGCAAA
AAAGCGGTTAGCTCCTTCGGTCCTCCGATCGTTGTCAGAAGTAAGTTGGCCGCAGTGTTATCACTCATGG
TTATGGCAGCACTGCATAATTCTCTTACTGTCATGCCATCCGTAAGATGCTTTTCTGTGACTGGTGAGTA
CTCAACCAAGTCATTCTGAGAATAGTGTATGCGGCGACCGAGTTGCTCTTGCCCGGCGTCAATACGGGAT
AATACCGCGCC
Features (pLannotate 1.2.2; 22 found; start..end, strand, type, name):
    226..330     -  promoter       AmpR promoter: bla
    357..785     +  rep_origin     f1 ori (sequence partly withheld): f1 bacteriophage origin of replication; arrow indicates direction of (+) strand synthesis
    817..884     -  CDS            lacZα (fragment): LacZα fragment of β-galactosidase; lacZ fragment
   1511..2012    +  misc_feature   HA-L: left homology arm from the adeno-associated virus integration site (AAVS1) within intron 1 of the human PPP1R12C gene
   2158..2206    +  polyA_signal   poly(A) signal: synthetic polyadenylation signal
   2220..2311    +  misc_feature   pause site: RNA polymerase II transcriptional pause signal from the human α2 globin gene
   2323..3483    +  promoter       EF-1α promoter: strong constitutive promoter for human elongation factor EF-1α
   3522..3654    +  intron         chimeric intron: chimera between introns from human β-globin and immunoglobulin heavy chain genes
   3699..3717    +  promoter       T7 promoter: promoter for bacteriophage T7 RNA polymerase
   3717..3740    +  misc_feature   MCS (fragment): multiple cloning site
   3771..3848    +  CDS            TOM70 (fragment): TOM70_YEAST - Also known as MAS70, OMP1. Experimental evidence at protein level: Swiss-Prot protein existence level 1. Component of the TOM (translocase of outer membrane) receptor complex responsible for the recognition and translocation of cytosolically synthesized mitochondrial preproteins. Together with TOM20 and TOM22 functions as the transit peptide receptor at the surface of the mitochondrion outer membrane and facilitates the movement of preproteins into the TOM40 translocation pore. From Saccharomyces cerevisiae (strain ATCC 204508 / S288c) (Baker's yeast).
   3891..4595    +  CDS            mCherry: mCherry is a basic (constitutively fluorescent) red fluorescent protein published in 2004, derived from Discosoma sp.. It is reported to be a very rapidly-maturing monomer with low acid sensitivity.
   4644..4922    +  CDS            FRB (sequence partly withheld): FKBP-rapamycin binding domain of human FRAP
   5061..5523    +  misc_feature   IRES: internal ribosome entry site (IRES) of the encephalomyocarditis virus (EMCV)
   5531..6127    +  CDS            PuroR: puromycin N-acetyltransferase; pac from Streptomyces alboniger; confers resistance to puromycin
   6177..6242    +  CDS            dmpM (fragment): DMPM_STRAD - Protein inferred from homology: Swiss-Prot protein existence level 3. From Streptomyces alboniger.
   6255..6338    +  CDS            large T antigen (fragment): large T antigen from SV40 (simian virus 40)
   6361..6442    +  polyA_signal   SV40 poly(A) signal: SV40 polyadenylation signal
   6470..7306    +  misc_feature   HA-R: right homology arm from the adeno-associated virus integration site (AAVS1) within intron 1 of the human PPP1R12C gene
   7712..7842    +  CDS            TcR (fragment): tetracycline efflux protein; tet; confers resistance to tetracycline
   8022..8610    -  rep_origin     ori: high-copy-number ColE1/pMB1/pBR322/pUC origin of replication
   8781..225     -  CDS            AmpR (across the origin): β-lactamase; bla; confers resistance to ampicillin, carbenicillin, and related antibiotics
