[The description below was written by a language model from this plasmid's Addgene catalogue record and pLannotate feature annotations shown in this document.]
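Description:
pAAVS1_EF1a-MitoTrap-mCherry-IRES-Puro is a 9.4 kb homology-directed repair donor plasmid built on the pSH-EFIRES-P backbone. It is designed to insert a constitutive expression cassette into the human AAVS1 safe-harbour locus, which lies in intron 1 of PPP1R12C. It is propagated in E. coli through a high-copy ColE1/pUC-type origin with ampicillin selection (β-lactamase under its own promoter). It also carries an f1 origin and residual lacZα and tetracycline-resistance fragments, which are backbone remnants. The plasmid encodes no nuclease or guide RNA. Its CRISPR classification reflects its role as a template, presumably co-delivered with a separate AAVS1-targeting nuclease.

The payload lies between the left and right AAVS1 homology arms. A synthetic poly(A) signal and a transcriptional pause site sit upstream of the cassette, where they likely insulate it from read-through transcription at the host locus. The EF-1α promoter, followed by a chimeric intron, drives a bicistronic transcript that ends at an SV40 poly(A) signal. The first open reading frame is MitoTrap-mCherry, annotated as an N-terminal fragment of yeast Tom70 (a mitochondrial outer-membrane anchor) fused to mCherry and the FRB domain. FRB binds FKBP-tagged partners in the presence of rapamycin, so the fusion provides a red-fluorescent mitochondrial surface anchor to which such proteins can be recruited chemically. An EMCV IRES then permits translation of puromycin N-acetyltransferase from the same mRNA, so puromycin selection is linked to transgene expression in mammalian cells. The stated purpose is AAVS1 knock-in for constitutive MitoTrap-mCherry expression, and the construct was deposited with work on genetically encoded multimeric tags for protein localization in cryo-EM.
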