Addgene plasmid #197067: pAAVS1_EF1a-MitoTrap-mCherry-IRES-Puro
Purpose: Donor plasmid for human AAVS1 locus knock-in, constitutive expression of MitoTrap-mCherry
Depositing lab: Julia Mahamid. Publication: Genetically encoded multimeric tags for subcellular protein localization in cryo-EM. Fung HKH, Hayashi Y, Salo VT, Babenko A, Zagoriy I, Brunner A, Ellenberg J, Muller CW, Cuylen-Haering S, Mahamid J. Nat Methods. 2023 Dec;20(12):1900-1908. doi: 10.1038/s41592-023-02053-0. Epub 2023 Nov 6. PubMed 37932397.
Backbone
  Vector backbone: pSH-EFIRES-P
  Vector type: Mammalian Expression, CRISPR
  Selectable markers: Puromycin
Growth in bacteria
  Bacterial resistance: Ampicillin, 100 μg/mL
  Growth temperature: 37°C
  Growth strain: DH5alpha
  Copy number: Unknown
Gene/Insert
  Gene/Insert name: MitoTrap-mCherry
Resource information
  A portion of this plasmid was derived from a plasmid made by: Addgene plasmid #129715 was used in the creation of this plasmid. Mitotrap was derived from Addgene plasmid #46942.
Terms and licenses: Academic/Nonprofit Terms; Industry Terms: Not Available to Industry
Depositor comments: Please visit https://www.biorxiv.org/content/10.1101/2022.12.10.519870v1 for bioRxiv preprint.
How to cite: pAAVS1_EF1a-MitoTrap-mCherry-IRES-Puro was a gift from Julia Mahamid (Addgene plasmid # 197067 ; http://n2t.net/addgene:197067 ; RRID:Addgene_197067)
